Addgene plasmid #214429: pLEX_307-SARS-CoV-2-NSP3-V5
Purpose: Lentiviral-mediated stable expression of SARS-CoV-2 NSP3 in mammalian cells
Depositing lab: Mohan Babu. Depositing organization: University of Regina. Publication: Human protein interaction networks of ancestral and variant SARS-CoV-2 in organ-specific cells and bodily fluids. Broderick K, Moutaoufik MT, Saccon T, Malty R, Amin S, Phanse S, Joseph TP, Zilocchi M, Hosseinnia A, Istace Z, Hajikarimlou M, Abrar S, Fisher J, Brassard R, Perera R, Kumar A, Aoki H, Rahmatbakhsh M, Jessulat M, Kobasa D, Dehne F, Prasad B, Gagarinova A, Joanne Lemieux M, Cochrane A, Houry WA, Aly KA, Golshani A, Babu M. Nat Commun. 2025 Jul 1;16(1):5784. doi: 10.1038/s41467-025-60949-1. PubMed 40593736.
Backbone
  Vector backbone: pLEX_307
  Backbone manufacturer: David Root lab
  Backbone size w/o insert (bp): 10065
  Vector type: Mammalian Expression, Lentiviral
  Selectable markers: Puromycin
Growth in bacteria
  Bacterial resistance: Ampicillin, 100 μg/mL
  Growth temperature: 30°C
  Growth strain: NEB Stable
  Copy number: High Copy
Gene/Insert
  Gene/Insert name: SARS-CoV-2 NSP3 (part of SARS-CoV-2 ORF1ab) (alt names: SARS-CoV-2 nonstructural protein 3; SARS-CoV-2 papain-like protease)
  Insert size (bp): 5338
  Entrez Gene: ORF1ab (a.k.a. GU280_gp01)
  Tag / fusion protein: V5 tag (C terminal on insert)
  Cloning method: Gateway Cloning
  Sequencing primers: 5′ Unknown
Resource information
  A portion of this plasmid was derived from a plasmid made by: pDONR207 SARS-CoV-2 NSP3 (Plasmid #141257)
Terms and licenses: Academic/Nonprofit Terms; Industry Terms: Not Available to Industry
How to cite: pLEX_307-SARS-CoV-2-NSP3-V5 was a gift from Mohan Babu (Addgene plasmid # 214429 ; http://n2t.net/addgene:214429 ; RRID:Addgene_214429)
