[The description below was written by a language model from this plasmid's Addgene catalogue record and pLannotate feature annotations shown in this document.]
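Description:
pLEX_307-SARS-CoV-2-NSP3-V5 is a third-generation-style, self-inactivating HIV-1 lentiviral expression plasmid built on the pLEX_307 Gateway destination backbone, intended for stable expression of SARS-CoV-2 nonstructural protein 3 (the papain-like protease-containing segment of ORF1ab) in mammalian cells. In bacteria it is maintained through a high-copy ColE1/pUC-type origin with ampicillin resistance (β-lactamase). An f1 origin and remnants of the lac/lacZα region with T7 and T3 promoters are also carried over from the parental cloning vector.

The viral genome is transcribed from an RSV promoter fused to a truncated 5' LTR and contains the Ψ packaging signal with a partial gag region, the RRE for Rev-dependent nuclear export, a cPPT/CTS to aid nuclear import, and a WPRE upstream of the ΔU3 3' LTR, which inactivates LTR promoter activity after integration. An SV40 polyadenylation signal follows the 3' LTR.

Two expression units sit within this frame. An SV40 early promoter drives puromycin N-acetyltransferase for selection of transduced cells. The human EF-1α promoter, which spans the numbering origin of the sequence record, drives the NSP3 open reading frame. The insert was transferred by Gateway recombination from a pDONR207 entry clone and is flanked by attB1 and attB2 sites. The coding region reads through attB2 into a C-terminal V5 epitope tag for detection or affinity capture.

The annotated coding feature matches the ORF1a polyprotein and spans about 5.8 kb, somewhat more than the catalogued insert size. Its automated functional note refers to nsp10 rather than NSP3. The associated work concerns virus–host protein interaction mapping.
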