Features (pLannotate 1.2.2; 33 found; start..end, strand, type, name):
    458..475     +  protein_bind   attB1 (fragment): mutant version of attB; core recombination site for the Gateway® BP reaction BP Clonase™
    478..6318    +  CDS            R1A_SARS2 (fragment) (sequence partly withheld): Experimental evidence at protein level: Swiss-Prot protein existence level 1. [Non-structural protein 10]: Plays a pivotal role in viral transcription by stimulating both nsp14 3'-5' exoribonuclease and nsp16 2'-O-methyltransferase activities. Therefore plays an essential role in viral mRNAs cap methylation. From Severe acute respiratory syndrome coronavirus 2 (2019-nCoV) (SARS-CoV-2).
   6320..6344    -  protein_bind   attB2: mutant version of attB; recombination site for the Gateway® BP reaction BP Clonase™
   6352..6393    +  CDS            V5 tag: epitope tag from simian virus 5
   6444..7032    +  misc_feature   WPRE: woodchuck hepatitis virus posttranscriptional regulatory element
   7083..7102    +  misc_feature   cPPT/CTS (fragment): central polypurine tract and central termination sequence of HIV-1
   7104..7337    +  LTR            3' LTR (ΔU3): self-inactivating 3' long terminal repeat (LTR) from HIV-1
   7415..7536    +  polyA_signal   SV40 poly(A) signal: SV40 polyadenylation signal
   7576..7711    +  rep_origin     SV40 ori: SV40 origin of replication
   7732..7750    -  promoter       T7 promoter: promoter for bacteriophage T7 RNA polymerase
   7758..7913    +  CDS            lacZα (fragment): LacZα fragment of β-galactosidase; lacZ fragment
   7918..8346    +  rep_origin     f1 ori (sequence partly withheld): f1 bacteriophage origin of replication; arrow indicates direction of (+) strand synthesis
   8399..8503    +  promoter       AmpR promoter: bla
   8504..9364    +  CDS            AmpR: β-lactamase; bla; confers resistance to ampicillin, carbenicillin, and related antibiotics
   9535..10123   +  rep_origin     ori: high-copy-number ColE1/pMB1/pBR322/pUC origin of replication
  10306..10398   +  CDS            lacI (fragment): lac repressor; lacI; The lac repressor binds to the lac operator to inhibit transcription in E. coli. This inhibition can be relieved by adding lactose or isopropyl-β-D-thiogalactopyranoside (IPTG).
  10411..10432   +  protein_bind   CAP binding site: CAP binding activates transcription in the presence of cAMP. E. coli catabolite activator protein
  10447..10477   +  promoter       lac promoter: promoter for the E. coli lac operon
  10481..10503   +  protein_bind   lac operator (fragment): The lac repressor binds to the lac operator to inhibit transcription in E. coli. This inhibition can be relieved by adding lactose or isopropyl-β-D-thiogalactopyranoside (IPTG). lac repressor encoded by lacI
  10546..10564   +  promoter       T3 promoter: promoter for bacteriophage T3 RNA polymerase
  10592..10818   +  promoter       RSV promoter: Rous sarcoma virus enhancer/promoter
  10819..10999   +  LTR            5' LTR (truncated): truncated 5' long terminal repeat (LTR) from HIV-1
  11046..11171   +  misc_feature   HIV-1 Ψ: packaging signal of human immunodeficiency virus type 1
  11155..11518   +  CDS            HIV-1 gag (fragment): gag protein from human immunodeficiency virus 1; gag
  11664..11897   +  misc_feature   RRE: The Rev response element (RRE) of HIV-1 allows for Rev-dependent mRNA export from the nucleus to the cytoplasm.
  12274..12300   +  CDS            Rev (fragment): human immunodeficiency virus 1 (HIV-1) Rev protein; rev; enhances nuclear export of unspliced and incompletely spliced viral mRNAs
  12307..12330   +  promoter       SV40 promoter (fragment): SV40 early promoter
  12331..12402   +  promoter       SV40 promoter (fragment): SV40 enhancer and early promoter
  12426..12561   +  rep_origin     SV40 ori: SV40 origin of replication
  12607..13203   +  CDS            PuroR (fragment): puromycin N-acetyltransferase; pac from Streptomyces; confers resistance to puromycin
  13252..13369   +  misc_feature   cPPT/CTS: central polypurine tract and central termination sequence of HIV-1
  13434..13500   +  CDS            small t antigen (fragment): SV40 (simian virus 40) small t antigen
  13507..437     +  promoter       EF-1α promoter (across the origin): strong constitutive promoter for human elongation factor EF-1α
>Addgene plasmid #214429 | pLEX_307-SARS-CoV-2-NSP3-V5 | addgene full sequence | sequence record 437257 | Addgene NGS Result
CCCCGCCCTGGGCGGCAAGGCTGGCCCGGTCGGCACCAGTTGCGTGAGCGGAAAGATGGCCGCTTCCCGG
CCCTGCTGCAGGGAGCTCAAAATGGAGGACGCGGCGCTCGGGAGAGCGGGCGGGTGAGTCACCCACACAA
AGGAAAAGGGCCTTTCCGTCCTCAGCCGTCGCTTCATGTGACTCCACGGAGTACCGGGCGCCGTCCAGGC
ACCTCGATTAGTTCTCGAGCTTTTGGAGTACGTCGTCTTTAGGTTGGGGGGAGGGGTTTTATGCGATGGA
GTTTCCCCACACTGAGTGGGTGGAGACTGAAGTTAGGCCAGCTTGGCACTTGATGTAATTCTCCTTGGAA
TTTGCCCTTTTTGAGTTTGGATCTTGGTTCATTCTCAAGCCTCAGACAGTGGTTCAAAGTTTTTTTCTTC
CATTTCAGGTGTCGTGAGGCTAGCATCGATTGATCAACAAGTTTGTACAAAAAAGTTGGCATGGCCCCTA
CCAAGGTGACCTTCGGAGACGACACCGTGATCGAGGTGCAGGGTTACAAGAGCGTGAACATCACCTTCGA
GCTGGACGAACGCATCGACAAGGTGCTGAACGAAAAGTGCTCCGCTTACACCGTGGAGCTGGGCACCGAG
GTGAACGAATTCGCCTGCGTGGTGGCCGACGCTGTGATCAAGACCCTGCAGCCAGTGTCCGAACTGCTGA
CCCCTCTGGGTATCGACCTGGACGAGTGGTCTATGGCTACCTACTACCTGTTCGACGAGAGCGGCGAATT
CAAGCTGGCCTCTCACATGTACTGCAGCTTCTACCCTCCCGACGAAGACGAGGAAGAGGGTGACTGCGAA
GAGGAAGAGTTCGAGCCTTCCACTCAGTACGAGTACGGCACCGAAGACGACTACCAGGGCAAGCCTCTGG
AATTCGGAGCCACCTCTGCCGCTCTGCAGCCTGAAGAGGAACAGGAGGAAGACTGGCTGGACGACGACTC
CCAGCAGACCGTGGGTCAGCAGGACGGCTCTGAAGACAACCAGACCACCACCATCCAGACCATCGTGGAG
GTGCAGCCTCAGCTGGAGATGGAACTGACCCCAGTGGTGCAGACCATCGAG
[501 nt withheld, positions 1102-1602]
GAGATGAAGTCCGAAAAGCAGGTGGAGCAGAAGATCGCCGAGATCCCCAAGGAGGAAGTGAAGCCTTTCA
TCACCGAATCTAAGCCCAGCGTGGAGCAGAGAAAGCAGGACGACAAGAAGATCAAGGCCTGCGTGGAGGA
AGTGACCACCACCCTGGAGGAAACCAAGTTCCTGACCGAGAACCTGCTGCTGTACATCGACATCAACGGC
AACCTGCACCCTGACTCCGCTACCCTGGTGTCTGACATCGACATCACCTTCCTGAAGAAGGACGCCCCCT
ACATCGTGGGCGACGTGGTGCAGGAAGGAGTGCTGACCGCTGTGGTCATCCCTACCAAGAAGGCCGGTGG
CACCACCGAGATGCTGGCCAAGGCTCTGCGTAAGGTGCCAACCGACAACTACATCACCACCTACCCCGGT
CAGGGCCTGAACGGTTACACCGTGGAGGAAGCTAAGACCGTGCTGAAGAAGTGCAAGTCTGCCTTCTACA
TCCTGCCCTCCATCATCTCTAACGAGAAGCAGGAAATCCTGGGCACCGTGAGCTGGAACCTGCGCGAAAT
GCTGGCCCACGCTGAGGAAACCAGGAAGCTGATGCCCGTGTGCGTGGAGACCAAGGCCATCGTGAGCACC
ATCCAGAGAAAGTACAAGGGCATCAAGATCCAGGAGGGTGTGGTGGACTACGGCGCTCGTTTCTACTTCT
ACACCTCCAAGACCACCGTGGCCTCTCTGATCAACACCCTGAACGACCTGAACGAGACCCTGGTGACCAT
GCCACTGGGATACGTGACCCACGGTCTGAACCTGGAGGAAGCCGCTAGATACATGCGTTCCCTGAAGGTG
CCTGCTACCGTGAGCGTGAGCAGCCCTGACGCTGTGACCGCCTACAACGGATACCTGACCTCCTCTAGCA
AGACCCCTGAGGAACACTTCATCGAAACCATCAGCCTGGCCGGTTCCTACAAGGACTGGTCTTACAGCGG
ACAGTCCACCCAGCTGGGCATCGAGTTCCTGAAGCGCGGAGACAAGAGCGTGTACTACACCTCCAACCCA
ACCACCTTCCACCTGGACGGTGAAGTGATCACCTTCGACAACCTGAAGACCCTGCTGTCTCTGCGCGAGG
TGAGGACCATCAAGGTGTTCACCACCGTGGACAACATCAACCTGCACACCCAGGTGGTGGACATGAGCAT
GACCTACGGACAGCAGTTCGGTCCTACCTACCTGGACGGAGCTGACGTGACCAAGATCAAGCCACACAAC
TCCCACGAGGGCAAGACCTTCTACGTGCTGCCTAACGATGACACCCTGAGAGTGGAGGCTTTCGAATACT
ACCACACCACCGACCCATCCTTCCTGGGCAGGTACATGTCTGCCCTGAACCACACCAAGAAGTGGAAGTA
CCCCCAGGTGAACGGACTGACCAGCATCAAGTGGGCCGACAACAACTGCTACCTGGCCACCGCTCTGCTG
ACCCTGCAGCAGATCGAACTGAAGTTCAACCCACCCGCTCTGCAGGACGCTTACTACAGAGCCCGTGCTG
GCGAGGCCGCTAACTTCTGCGCTCTGATCCTGGCCTACTGCAACAAGACCGTGGGCGAACTGGGAGACGT
GAGAGAGACCATGAGCTACCTGTTCCAGCACGCCAACCTGGACTCCTGCAAGCGTGTGCTGAACGTGGTG
TGCAAGACCTGCGGCCAGCAGCAGACCACCCTGAAGGGAGTGGAAGCTGTGATGTACATGGGTACCCTGT
CCTACGAGCAGTTCAAGAAGGGCGTGCAGATCCCTTGCACCTGCGGAAAGCAGGCCACCAAGTACCTGGT
GCAGCAGGAAAGCCCATTCGTGATGATGTCCGCTCCTCCAGCCCAGTACGAACTGAAGCACGGCACCTTC
ACCTGCGCTTCCGAGTACACCGGCAACTACCAGTGCGGACACTACAAGCACATCACCTCTAAGGAGACCC
TGTACTGCATCGACGGAGCCCTGCTGACCAAGTCCTCTGAATACAAGGGTCCCATCACCGACGTGTTCTA
CAAGGAGAACAGCTACACCACCACCATCAAGCCCGTGACCTACAAGCTGGACGGCGTGGTGTGCACCGAA
ATCGACCCTAAGCTGGACAACTACTACAAGAAGGACAACTCTTACTTCACCGAGCAGCCTATCGACCTGG
TGCCAAACCAGCCCTACCCTAACGCCAGCTTCGACAACTTCAAGTTCGTGTGCGACAACATCAAGTTCGC
TGACGACCTGAACCAGCTGACCGGATACAAGAAGCCTGCCTCTAGAGAGCTGAAGGTGACCTTCTTCCCA
GACCTGAACGGCGACGTGGTGGCTATCGACTACAAGCACTACACCCCAAGCTTCAAGAAGGGAGCCAAGC
TGCTGCACAAGCCCATCGTGTGGCACGTGAACAACGCTACCAACAAGGCCACCTACAAGCCTAACACCTG
GTGCATCCGTTGCCTGTGGTCTACCAAGCCAGTGGAAACCTCCAACTCTTTCGACGTGCTGAAGAGCGAG
GACGCTCAGGGCATGGACAACCTGGCCTGCGAAGACCTGAAGCCCGTGAGCGAGGAAGTGGTGGAGAACC
CAACCATCCAGAAGGACGTGCTGGAATGCAACGTGAAGACCACCGAGGTGGTGGGAGACATCATCCTGAA
GCCAGCTAACAACAGCCTGAAGATCACCGAGGAAGTGGGTCACACCGACCTGATGGCCGCTTACGTGGAC
AACAGCTCCCTGACCATCAAGAAGCCCAACGAGCTGAGCAGGGTGCTGGGTCTGAAGACCCTGGCTACTC
ACGGTCTGGCTGCTGTGAACTCTGTGCCATGGGACACCATCGCTAACTACGCCAAGCCTTTCCTGAACAA
GGTGGTGTCCACCACCACCAACATCGTGACCAGATGTCTGAACCGCGTGTGCACCAACTACATGCCCTAC
TTCTTCACCCTGCTGCTGCAGCTGTGCACCTTCACCAGAAGCACCAACTCCCGTATCAAGGCTAGCATGC
CTACCACCATCGCCAAGAACACCGTGAAGAGCGTGGGAAAGTTCTGCCTGGAGGCTTCCTTCAACTACCT
GAAGTCTCCAAACTTCAGCAAGCTGATCAACATCATCATCTGGTTCCTGCTGCTCTCCGTGTGCCTGGGT
TCCCTGATCTACTCTACCGCCGCTCTGGGAGTGCTGATGTCTAACCTGGGTATGCCTAGCTACTGCACTG
GTTACAGAGAGGGATACCTGAACAGCACCAACGTGACCATCGCCACCTACTGCACCGGCAGCATCCCATG
CTCCGTGTGCCTGTCTGGACTGGACAGCCTGGACACCTACCCCTCCCTGGAAACCATCCAGATCACCATC
TCTAGCTTCAAGTGGGACCTGACCGCCTTCGGTCTGGTGGCTGAGTGGTTCCTGGCCTACATCCTGTTCA
CCAGGTTCTTCTACGTGCTGGGCCTGGCCGCTATCATGCAGCTGTTCTTCTCCTACTTCGCTGTGCACTT
CATCAGCAACTCCTGGCTGATGTGGCTGATCATCAACCTGGTGCAGATGGCTCCCATCTCTGCCATGGTG
CGCATGTACATCTTCTTCGCCAGCTTCTACTACGTGTGGAAGTCCTACGTGCACGTGGTGGACGGTTGCA
ACTCCTCTACCTGCATGATGTGCTACAAGCGCAACAGGGCTACCAGGGTGGAGTGCACCACCATCGTGAA
CGGCGTGCGCAGGTCCTTCTACGTGTACGCCAACGGCGGCAAGGGATTCTGCAAGCTGCACAACTGGAAC
TGCGTGAACTGCGACACCTTCTGCGCTGGCTCCACCTTCATCTCTGACGAGGTGGCCAGAGACCTGAGCC
TGCAGTTCAAGCGTCCAATCAACCCCACCGACCAGAGCTCCTACATCGTGGACTCTGTGACCGTGAAGAA
CGGTAGCATCCACCTGTACTTCGACAAGGCTGGCCAGAAGACCTACGAGCGCCACTCTCTGAGCCACTTC
GTGAACCTGGACAACCTGAGGGCCAACAACACCAAGGGCAGCCTGCCTATCAACGTGATCGTGTTCGACG
GAAAGTCCAAGTGCGAGGAATCTAGCGCCAAGTCCGCCAGCGTGTACTACAGCCAGCTGATGTGCCAGCC
AATCCTGCTGCTGGACCAGGCTCTGGTGTCTGACGTGGGAGACAGCGCCGAAGTGGCCGTGAAGATGTTC
GACGCCTACGTGAACACCTTCTCCTCTACCTTCAACGTGCCTATGGAGAAGCTGAAGACCCTGGTGGCTA
CTGCTGAGGCTGAACTGGCTAAGAACGTGTCCCTGGACAACGTGCTGAGCACCTTCATCTCCGCCGCTAG
GCAGGGTTTCGTGGACTCTGACGTGGAAACCAAAGACGTGGTGGAGTGCCTGAAGCTGTCTCACCAGAGC
GACATCGAAGTGACCGGCGACTCCTGCAACAACTACATGCTGACCTACAACAAGGTGGAGAACATGACCC
CAAGAGACCTGGGAGCTTGCATCGACTGCTCCGCCCGTCACATCAACGCTCAGGTGGCCAAGTCTCACAA
CATCGCCCTGATCTGGAACGTGAAGGACTTCATGAGCCTGTCCGAGCAGCTGCGCAAGCAGATCAGGAGC
GCCGCTAAGAAGAACAACCTGCCCTTCAAGCTGACCTGCGCTACCACCAGACAGGTGGTGAACGTGGTGA
CCACCAAGATCGCCCTGAAGGGCGGATACCCAACTTTCTTGTACAAAGTGGTTGATATCGGTAAGCCTAT
CCCTAACCCTCTCCTCGGTCTCGATTCTACGTAGTAATGAACTAGTACCGGTTAAGTCGACAATCAACGC
GTTAAGTCGACAATCAACCTCTGGATTACAAAATTTGTGAAAGATTGACTGGTATTCTTAACTATGTTGC
TCCTTTTACGCTATGTGGATACGCTGCTTTAATGCCTTTGTATCATGCTATTGCTTCCCGTATGGCTTTC
ATTTTCTCCTCCTTGTATAAATCCTGGTTGCTGTCTCTTTATGAGGAGTTGTGGCCCGTTGTCAGGCAAC
GTGGCGTGGTGTGCACTGTGTTTGCTGACGCAACCCCCACTGGTTGGGGCATTGCCACCACCTGTCAGCT
CCTTTCCGGGACTTTCGCTTTCCCCCTCCCTATTGCCACGGCGGAACTCATCGCCGCCTGCCTTGCCCGC
TGCTGGACAGGGGCTCGGCTGTTGGGCACTGACAATTCCGTGGTGTTGTCGGGGAAATCATCGTCCTTTC
CTTGGCTGCTCGCCTGTGTTGCCACCTGGATTCTGCGCGGGACGTCCTTCTGCTACGTCCCTTCGGCCCT
CAATCCAGCGGACCTTCCTTCCCGCGGCCTGCTGCCGGCTCTGCGGCCTCTTCCGCGTCTTCGCCTTCGC
CCTCAGACGAGTCGGATCTCCCTTTGGGCCGCCTCCCCGCGTCGACTTTAAGACCAATGACTTACAAGGC
AGCTGTAGATCTTAGCCACTTTTTAAAAGAAAAGGGGGGACTGGAAGGGCTAATTCACTCCCAACGAAGA
CAAGATCTGCTTTTTGCTTGTACTGGGTCTCTCTGGTTAGACCAGATCTGAGCCTGGGAGCTCTCTGGCT
AACTAGGGAACCCACTGCTTAAGCCTCAATAAAGCTTGCCTTGAGTGCTTCAAGTAGTGTGTGCCCGTCT
GTTGTGTGACTCTGGTAACTAGAGATCCCTCAGACCCTTTTAGTCAGTGTGGAAAATCTCTAGCAGTACG
TATAGTAGTTCATGTCATCTTATTATTCAGTATTTATAACTTGCAAAGAAATGAATATCAGAGAGTGAGA
GGAACTTGTTTATTGCAGCTTATAATGGTTACAAATAAAGCAATAGCATCACAAATTTCACAAATAAAGC
ATTTTTTTCACTGCATTCTAGTTGTGGTTTGTCCAAACTCATCAATGTATCTTATCATGTCTGGCTCTAG
CTATCCCGCCCCTAACTCCGCCCATCCCGCCCCTAACTCCGCCCAGTTCCGCCCATTCTCCGCCCCATGG
CTGACTAATTTTTTTTATTTATGCAGAGGCCGAGGCCGCCTCGGCCTCTGAGCTATTCCAGAAGTAGTGA
GGAGGCTTTTTTGGAGGCCTAGGGACGTACCCAATTCGCCCTATAGTGAGTCGTATTACGCGCGCTCACT
GGCCGTCGTTTTACAACGTCGTGACTGGGAAAACCCTGGCGTTACCCAACTTAATCGCCTTGCAGCACAT
CCCCCTTTCGCCAGCTGGCGTAATAGCGAAGAGGCCCGCACCGATCGCCCTTCCCAACAGTTGCGCAGCC
TGAATGGCGAATGGG
[124 nt withheld, positions 7918-8041]
C
[91 nt withheld, positions 8043-8133]
A
[49 nt withheld, positions 8135-8183]
CCTTTGACGTTGGAGTCCACGTTCTTT
[37 nt withheld, positions 8211-8247]
ACCCTATCTCGGTCTATTCTTTTGATTTATAAGGGATTTTGCCGATTTCGGCCTATTGGTTAAAAAATGA
GCTGATTTAACAAAAATTTAACGCGAATTTTAACAAAATATTAACGCTTACAATTTAGGTGGCACTTTTC
GGGGAAATGTGCGCGGAACCCCTATTTGTTTATTTTTCTAAATACATTCAAATATGTATCCGCTCATGAG
ACAATAACCCTGATAAATGCTTCAATAATATTGAAAAAGGAAGAGTATGAGTATTCAACATTTCCGTGTC
GCCCTTATTCCCTTTTTTGCGGCATTTTGCCTTCCTGTTTTTGCTCACCCAGAAACGCTGGTGAAAGTAA
AAGATGCTGAAGATCAGTTGGGTGCACGAGTGGGTTACATCGAACTGGATCTCAACAGCGGTAAGATCCT
TGAGAGTTTTCGCCCCGAAGAACGTTTTCCAATGATGAGCACTTTTAAAGTTCTGCTATGTGGCGCGGTA
TTATCCCGTATTGACGCCGGGCAAGAGCAACTCGGTCGCCGCATACACTATTCTCAGAATGACTTGGTTG
AGTACTCACCAGTCACAGAAAAGCATCTTACGGATGGCATGACAGTAAGAGAATTATGCAGTGCTGCCAT
AACCATGAGTGATAACACTGCGGCCAACTTACTTCTGACAACGATCGGAGGACCGAAGGAGCTAACCGCT
TTTTTGCACAACATGGGGGATCATGTAACTCGCCTTGATCGTTGGGAACCGGAGCTGAATGAAGCCATAC
CAAACGACGAGCGTGACACCACGATGCCTGTAGCAATGGCAACAACGTTGCGCAAACTATTAACTGGCGA
ACTACTTACTCTAGCTTCCCGGCAACAATTAATAGACTGGATGGAGGCGGATAAAGTTGCAGGACCACTT
CTGCGCTCGGCCCTTCCGGCTGGCTGGTTTATTGCTGATAAATCTGGAGCCGGTGAGCGTGGGTCTCGCG
GTATCATTGCAGCACTGGGGCCAGATGGTAAGCCCTCCCGTATCGTAGTTATCTACACGACGGGGAGTCA
GGCAACTATGGATGAACGAAATAGACAGATCGCTGAGATAGGTGCCTCACTGATTAAGCATTGGTAACTG
TCAGACCAAGTTTACTCATATATACTTTAGATTGATTTAAAACTTCATTTTTAATTTAAAAGGATCTAGG
TGAAGATCCTTTTTGATAATCTCATGACCAAAATCCCTTAACGTGAGTTTTCGTTCCACTGAGCGTCAGA
CCCCGTAGAAAAGATCAAAGGATCTTCTTGAGATCCTTTTTTTCTGCGCGTAATCTGCTGCTTGCAAACA
AAAAAACCACCGCTACCAGCGGTGGTTTGTTTGCCGGATCAAGAGCTACCAACTCTTTTTCCGAAGGTAA
CTGGCTTCAGCAGAGCGCAGATACCAAATACTGTTCTTCTAGTGTAGCCGTAGTTAGGCCACCACTTCAA
GAACTCTGTAGCACCGCCTACATACCTCGCTCTGCTAATCCTGTTACCAGTGGCTGCTGCCAGTGGCGAT
AAGTCGTGTCTTACCGGGTTGGACTCAAGACGATAGTTACCGGATAAGGCGCAGCGGTCGGGCTGAACGG
GGGGTTCGTGCACACAGCCCAGCTTGGAGCGAACGACCTACACCGAACTGAGATACCTACAGCGTGAGCT
ATGAGAAAGCGCCACGCTTCCCGAAGGGAGAAAGGCGGACAGGTATCCGGTAAGCGGCAGGGTCGGAACA
GGAGAGCGCACGAGGGAGCTTCCAGGGGGAAACGCCTGGTATCTTTATAGTCCTGTCGGGTTTCGCCACC
TCTGACTTGAGCGTCGATTTTTGTGATGCTCGTCAGGGGGGCGGAGCCTATGGAAAAACGCCAGCAACGC
GGCCTTTTTACGGTTCCTGGCCTTTTGCTGGCCTTTTGCTCACATGTTCTTTCCTGCGTTATCCCCTGAT
TCTGTGGATAACCGTATTACCGCCTTTGAGTGAGCTGATACCGCTCGCCGCAGCCGAACGACCGAGCGCA
GCGAGTCAGTGAGCGAGGAAGCGGAAGAGCGCCCAATACGCAAACCGCCTCTCCCCGCGCGTTGGCCGAT
TCATTAATGCAGCTGGCACGACAGGTTTCCCGACTGGAAAGCGGGCAGTGAGCGCAACGCAATTAATGTG
AGTTAGCTCACTCATTAGGCACCCCAGGCTTTACACTTTATGCTTCCGGCTCGTATGTTGTGTGGAATTG
TGAGCGGATAACAATTTCACACAGGAAACAGCTATGACCATGATTACGCCAAGCGCGCAATTAACCCTCA
CTAAAGGGAACAAAAGCTGGAGCTGCAAGCTTAATGTAGTCTTATGCAATACTCTTGTAGTCTTGCAACA
TGGTAACGATGAGTTAGCAACATGCCTTACAAGGAGAGAAAAAGCACCGTGCATGCCGATTGGTGGAAGT
AAGGTGGTACGATCGTGCCTTATTAGGAAGGCAACAGACGGGTCTGACATGGATTGGACGAACCACTGAA
TTGCCGCATTGCAGAGATATTGTATTTAAGTGCCTAGCTCGATACATAAACGGGTCTCTCTGGTTAGACC
AGATCTGAGCCTGGGAGCTCTCTGGCTAACTAGGGAACCCACTGCTTAAGCCTCAATAAAGCTTGCCTTG
AGTGCTTCAAGTAGTGTGTGCCCGTCTGTTGTGTGACTCTGGTAACTAGAGATCCCTCAGACCCTTTTAG
TCAGTGTGGAAAATCTCTAGCAGTGGCGCCCGAACAGGGACTTGAAAGCGAAAGGGAAACCAGAGGAGCT
CTCTCGACGCAGGACTCGGCTTGCTGAAGCGCGCACGGCAAGAGGCGAGGGGCGGCGACTGGTGAGTACG
CCAAAAATTTTGACTAGCGGAGGCTAGAAGGAGAGAGATGGGTGCGAGAGCGTCAGTATTAAGCGGGGGA
GAATTAGATCGCGATGGGAAAAAATTCGGTTAAGGCCAGGGGGAAAGAAAAAATATAAATTAAAACATAT
AGTATGGGCAAGCAGGGAGCTAGAACGATTCGCAGTTAATCCTGGCCTGTTAGAAACATCAGAAGGCTGT
AGACAAATACTGGGACAGCTACAACCATCCCTTCAGACAGGATCAGAAGAACTTAGATCATTATATAATA
CAGTAGCAACCCTCTATTGTGTGCATCAAAGGATAGAGATAAAAGACACCAAGGAAGCTTTAGACAAGAT
AGAGGAAGAGCAAAACAAAAGTAAGACCACCGCACAGCAAGCGGCCGCTGATCTTCAGACCTGGAGGAGG
AGATATGAGGGACAATTGGAGAAGTGAATTATATAAATATAAAGTAGTAAAAATTGAACCATTAGGAGTA
GCACCCACCAAGGCAAAGAGAAGAGTGGTGCAGAGAGAAAAAAGAGCAGTGGGAATAGGAGCTTTGTTCC
TTGGGTTCTTGGGAGCAGCAGGAAGCACTATGGGCGCAGCGTCAATGACGCTGACGGTACAGGCCAGACA
ATTATTGTCTGGTATAGTGCAGCAGCAGAACAATTTGCTGAGGGCTATTGAGGCGCAACAGCATCTGTTG
CAACTCACAGTCTGGGGCATCAAGCAGCTCCAGGCAAGAATCCTGGCTGTGGAAAGATACCTAAAGGATC
AACAGCTCCTGGGGATTTGGGGTTGCTCTGGAAAACTCATTTGCACCACTGCTGTGCCTTGGAATGCTAG
TTGGAGTAATAAATCTCTGGAACAGATTTGGAATCACACGACCTGGATGGAGTGGGACAGAGAAATTAAC
AATTACACAAGCTTAATACACTCCTTAATTGAAGAATCGCAAAACCAGCAAGAAAAGAATGAACAAGAAT
TATTGGAATTAGATAAATGGGCAAGTTTGTGGAATTGGTTTAACATAACAAATTGGCTGTGGTATATAAA
ATTATTCATAATGATAGTAGGAGGCTTGGTAGGTTTAAGAATAGTTTTTGCTGTACTTTCTATAGTGAAT
AGAGTTAGGCAGGGATATTCACCATTATCGTTTCAGACCCACCTCCCAACCCCGAGGGGACCCATGCATT
GCATCTCAATTAGTCAGCAACCAGGTGTGGAAAGTCCCCAGGCTCCCCAGCAGGCAGAAGTATGCAAAGC
ATGCGTCTCAATTAGTCAGCAACCATAGTCCCGCCCCTAACTCCGCCCATCCCGCCCCTAACTCCGCCCA
GTTCCGCCCATTCTCCGCCCCATGGCTGACTAATTTTTTTTATTTATGCAGAGGCCGAGGCCGCCTCGGC
CTCTGAGCTATTCCAGAAGTAGTGAGGAGGCTTTTTTGGAGGCCTAGGCTTTTGCAAAAAGCTTTCTAGA
GGTACCACCGGAGCTTACCATGACCGAGTACAAGCCCACGGTGCGCCTCGCCACCCGCGACGACGTCCCC
AGGGCCGTACGCACCCTCGCCGCCGCGTTCGCCGACTACCCCGCCACGCGCCACACCGTCGATCCGGACC
GCCACATCGAGCGGGTCACCGAGCTGCAAGAACTCTTCCTCACGCGCGTCGGGCTCGACATCGGCAAGGT
GTGGGTCGCGGACGACGGCGCCGCCGTGGCGGTCTGGACCACGCCGGAGAGCGTCGAAGCGGGGGCGGTG
TTCGCCGAGATCGGCCCGCGCATGGCCGAGTTGAGCGGTTCCCGGCTGGCCGCGCAGCAACAGATGGAAG
GCCTCCTGGCGCCGCACCGGCCCAAGGAGCCCGCGTGGTTCCTGGCCACCGTCGGCGTCTCGCCCGACCA
CCAGGGCAAGGGTCTGGGCAGCGCCGTCGTGCTCCCCGGAGTGGAGGCGGCCGAGCGCGCCGGGGTGCCC
GCCTTCCTGGAGACCTCCGCGCCCCGCAACCTCCCCTTCTACGAGCGGCTCGGCTTCACCGTCACCGCCG
ACGTCGAGGTGCCCGAAGGACCGCGCACCTGGTGCATGACCCGCAAGCCCGGTGCCAGTTAACGAATTCT
AGATCTTGAGACAAATGGCAGTATTCATCCACAATTTTAAAAGAAAAGGGGGGATTGGGGGGTACAGTGC
AGGGGAAAGAATAGTAGACATAATAGCAACAGACATACAAACTAAAGAATTACAAAAACAAATTACAAAA
ATTCAAAATTTTCGGGTTTATTACAGGGACAGCAGAGATCCACTTTGGCGCCGGCTCGAGGCCTGCAGGT
GCAAAGATGGATAAAGTTTTAAACAGAGAGGAATCTTTGCAGCTAATGGACCTTCTAGGTCTTGAAAGGA
GTGGGAATTGGCTCCGGTGCCCGTCAGTGGGCAGAGCGCACATCGCCCACAGTCCCCGAGAAGTTGGGGG
GAGGGGTCGGCAATTGAACCGGTGCCTAGAGAAGGTGGCGCGGGGTAAACTGGGAAAGTGATGTCGTGTA
CTGGCTCCGCCTTTTTCCCGAGGGTGGGGGAGAACCGTATATAAGTGCAGTAGTCGCCGTGAACGTTCTT
TTTCGCAACGGGTTTGCCGCCAGAACACAGGTAAGTGCCGTGTGTGGTTCCCGCGGGCCTGGCCTCTTTA
CGGGTTATGGCCCTTGCGTGCCTTGAATTACTTCCACCTGGCTGCAGTACGTGATTCTTGATCCCGAGCT
TCGGGTTGGAAGTGGGTGGGAGAGTTCGAGGCCTTGCGCTTAAGGAGCCCCTTCGCCTCGTGCTTGAGTT
GAGGCCTGGCCTGGGCGCTGGGGCCGCCGCGTGCGAATCTGGTGGCACCTTCGCGCCTGTCTCGCTGCTT
TCGATAAGTCTCTAGCCATTTAAAATTTTTGATGACCTGCTGCGACGCTTTTTTTCTGGCAAGATAGTCT
TGTAAATGCGGGCCAAGATCTGCACACTGGTATTTCGGTTTTTGGGGCCGCGGGCGGCGACGGGGCCCGT
GCGTCCCAGCGCACATGTTCGGCGAGGCGGGGCCTGCGAGCGCGGCCACCGAGAATCGGACGGGGGTAGT
CTCAAGCTGGCCGGCCTGCTCTGGTGCCTGGCCTCGCGCCGCCGTGTATCG
